>Addgene plasmid #140397 | pJBL727 | depositor full sequence | sequence record 272381 | pJBL727 sequence 5509 bps
TGGCGAATGGG
[124 nt withheld, positions 12-135]
C
[91 nt withheld, positions 137-227]
A
[49 nt withheld, positions 229-277]
CCTTTGACGTTGGAGTCCACGTTCTTT
[37 nt withheld, positions 305-341]
ACCCTATCTCGGTCTATTCTTTTGATTTATAAGGGATTTTGCCGATTTCGGCCTATTGGTTAAAAAATGA
GCTGATTTAACAAAAATTTAACGCGAATTTTAACAAAATATTAACGTTTACAATTTCAGGTGGCACTTTT
CGGGGAAATGTGCGCGGAACCCCTATTTGTTTATTTTTCTAAATACATTCAAATATGTATCCGCTCATGA
ATTAATTCTTAGAAAAACTCATCGAGCATCAAATGAAACTGCAATTTATTCATATCAGGATTATCAATAC
CATATTTTTGAAAAAGCCGTTTCTGTAATGAAGGAGAAAACTCACCGAGGCAGTTCCATAGGATGGCAAG
ATCCTGGTATCGGTCTGCGATTCCGACTCGTCCAACATCAATACAACCTATTAATTTCCCCTCGTCAAAA
ATAAGGTTATCAAGTGAGAAATCACCATGAGTGACGACTGAATCCGGTGAGAATGGCAAAAGTTTATGCA
TTTCTTTCCAGACTTGTTCAACAGGCCAGCCATTACGCTCGTCATCAAAATCACTCGCATCAACCAAACC
GTTATTCATTCGTGATTGCGCCTGAGCGAGACGAAATACGCGATCGCTGTTAAAAGGACAATTACAAACA
GGAATCGAATGCAACCGGCGCAGGAACACTGCCAGCGCATCAACAATATTTTCACCTGAATCAGGATATT
CTTCTAATACCTGGAATGCTGTTTTCCCGGGGATCGCAGTGGTGAGTAACCATGCATCATCAGGAGTACG
GATAAAATGCTTGATGGTCGGAAGAGGCATAAATTCCGTCAGCCAGTTTAGTCTGACCATCTCATCTGTA
ACATCATTGGCAACGCTACCTTTGCCATGTTTCAGAAACAACTCTGGCGCATCGGGCTTCCCATACAATC
GATAGATTGTCGCACCTGATTGCCCGACATTATCGCGAGCCCATTTATACCCATATAAATCAGCATCCAT
GTTGGAATTTAATCGCGGCCTAGAGCAAGACGTTTCCCGTTGAATATGGCTCATAACACCCCTTGTATTA
CTGTTTATGTAAGCAGACAGTTTTATTGTTCATGACCAAAATCCCTTAACGTGAGTTTTCGTTCCACTGA
GCGTCAGACCCCGTAGAAAAGATCAAAGGATCTTCTTGAGATCCTTTTTTTCTGCGCGTAATCTGCTGCT
TGCAAACAAAAAAACCACCGCTACCAGCGGTGGTTTGTTTGCCGGATCAAGAGCTACCAACTCTTTTTCC
GAAGGTAACTGGCTTCAGCAGAGCGCAGATACCAAATACTGTCCTTCTAGTGTAGCCGTAGTTAGGCCAC
CACTTCAAGAACTCTGTAGCACCGCCTACATACCTCGCTCTGCTAATCCTGTTACCAGTGGCTGCTGCCA
GTGGCGATAAGTCGTGTCTTACCGGGTTGGACTCAAGACGATAGTTACCGGATAAGGCGCAGCGGTCGGG
CTGAACGGGGGGTTCGTGCACACAGCCCAGCTTGGAGCGAACGACCTACACCGAACTGAGATACCTACAG
CGTGAGCTATGAGAAAGCGCCACGCTTCCCGAAGGGAGAAAGGCGGACAGGTATCCGGTAAGCGGCAGGG
TCGGAACAGGAGAGCGCACGAGGGAGCTTCCAGGGGGAAACGCCTGGTATCTTTATAGTCCTGTCGGGTT
TCGCCACCTCTGACTTGAGCGTCGATTTTTGTGATGCTCGTCAGGGGGGCGGAGCCTATGGAAAAACGCC
AGCAACGCGGCCTTTTTACGGTTCCTGGCCTTTTGCTGGCCTTTTGCTCACATGTTCTTTCCTGCGTTAT
CCCCTGATTCTGTGGATAACCGTATTACCGCCTTTGAGTGAGCTGATACCGCTCGCCGCAGCCGAACGAC
CGAGCGCAGCGAGTCAGTGAGCGAGGAAGCGGAAGAGCGCCTGATGCGGTATTTTCTCCTTACGCATCTG
TGCGGTATTTCACACCGCATATATGGTGCACTCTCAGTACAATCTGCTCTGATGCCGCATAGTTAAGCCA
GTATACACTCCGCTATCGCTACGTGACTGGGTCATGGCTGCGCCCCGACACCCGCCAACACCCGCTGACG
CGCCCTGACGGGCTTGTCTGCTCCCGGCATCCGCTTACAGACAAGCTGTGACCGTCTCCGGGAGCTGCAT
GTGTCAGAGGTTTTCACCGTCATCACCGAAACGCGCGAGGCAGCTGCGGTAAAGCTCATCAGCGTGGTCG
TGAAGCGATTCACAGATGTCTGCCTGTTCATCCGCGTCCAGCTCGTTGAGTTTCTCCAGAAGCGTTAATG
TCTGGCTTCTGATAAAGCGGGCCATGTTAAGGGCGGTTTTTTCCTGTTTGGTCACTGATGCCTCCGTGTA
AGGGGGATTTCTGTTCATGGGGGTAATGATACCGATGAAACGAGAGAGGATGCTCACGATACGGGTTACT
GATGATGAACATGCCCGGTTACTGGAACGTTGTGAGGGTAAACAACTGGCGGTATGGATGCGGCGGGACC
AGAGAAAAATCACTCAGGGTCAATGCCAGCGCTTCGTTAATACAGATGTAGGTGTTCCACAGGGTAGCCA
GCAGCATCCTGCGATGCAGATCCGGAACATAATGGTGCAGGGCGCTGACTTCCGCGTTTCCAGACTTTAC
GAAACACGGAAACCGAAGACCATTCATGTTGTTGCTCAGGTCGCAGACGTTTTGCAGCAGCAGTCGCTTC
ACGTTCGCTCGCGTATCGGTGATTCATTCTGCTAACCAGTAAGGCAACCCCGCCAGCCTAGCCGGGTCCT
CAACGACAGGAGCACGATCATGCGCACCCGTGGGGCCGCCATGCCGGCGATAATGGCCTGCTTCTCGCCG
AAACGTTTGGTGGCGGGACCAGTGACGAAGGCTTGAGCGAGGGCGTGCAAGATTCCGAATACCGCAAGCG
ACAGGCCGATCATCGTCGCGCTCCAGCGAAAGCGGTCCTCGCCGAAAATGACCCAGAGCGCTGCCGGCAC
CTGTCCTACGAGTTGCATGATAAAGAAGACAGTCATAAGTGCGGCGACGATAGTCATGCCCCGCGCCCAC
CGGAAGGAGCTGACTGGGTTGAAGGCTCTCAAGGGCATCGGTCGAGATCCCGGTGCCTAATGAGTGAGCT
AACTTACATTAATTGCGTTGCGCTCACTGCCCGCTTTCCAGTCGGGAAACCTGTCGTGCCAGCTGCATTA
ATGAATCGGCCAACGCGCGGGGAGAGGCGGTTTGCGTATTGGGCGCCAGGGTGGTTTTTCTTTTCACCAG
TGAGACGGGCAACAGCTGATTGCCCTTCACCGCCTGGCCCTGAGAGAGTTGCAGCAAGCGGTCCACGCTG
GTTTGCCCCAGCAGGCGAAAATCCTGTTTGATGGTGGTTAACGGCGGGATATAACATGAGCTGTCTTCGG
TATCGTCGTATCCCACTACCGAGATATCCGCACCAACGCGCAGCCCGGACTCGGTAATGGCGCGCATTGC
GCCCAGCGCCATCTGATCGTTGGCAACCAGCATCGCAGTGGGAACGATGCCCTCATTCAGCATTTGCATG
GTTTGTTGAAAACCGGACATGGCACTCCAGTCGCCTTCCCGTTCCGCTATCGGCTGAATTTGATTGCGAG
TGAGATATTTATGCCAGCCAGCCAGACGCAGACGCGCCGAGACAGAACTTAATGGGCCCGCTAACAGCGC
GATTTGCTGGTGACCCAATGCGACCAGATGCTCCACGCCCAGTCGCGTACCGTCTTCATGGGAGAAAATA
ATACTGTTGATGGGTGTCTGGTCAGAGACATCAAGAAATAACGCCGGAACATTAGTGCAGGCAGCTTCCA
CAGCAATGGCATCCTGGTCATCCAGCGGATAGTTAATGATCAGCCCACTGACGCGTTGCGCGAGAAGATT
GTGCACCGCCGCTTTACAGGCTTCGACGCCGCTTCGTTCTACCATCGACACCACCACGCTGGCACCCAGT
TGATCGGCGCGAGATTTAATCGCCGCGACAATTTGCGACGGCGCGTGCAGGGCCAGACTGGAGGTGGCAA
CGCCAATCAGCAACGACTGTTTGCCCGCCAGTTGTTGTGCCACGCGGTTGGGAATGTAATTCAGCTCCGC
CATCGCCGCTTCCACTTTTTCCCGCGTTTTCGCAGAAACGTGGCTGGCCTGGTTCACCACGCGGGAAACG
GTCTGATAAGAGACACCGGCATACTCTGCGACATCGTATAACGTTACTGGTTTCACATTCACCACCCTGA
ATTGACTCTCTTCCGGGCGCTATCATGCCATACCGCGAAAGGTTTTGCGCCATTCGATGGTGTCCGGGAT
CTCGACGCTCTCCCTTATGCGACTCCTGCATTAGGAAGCAGCCCAGTAGTAGGTTGAGGCCGTTGAGCAC
CGCCGCCGCAAGGAATGGTGCATGCAAGGAGATGGCGCCCAACAGTCCCCCGGCCACGGGGCCTGCCACC
ATACCCACGCCGAAACAAGCGCTCATGAGCCCGAAGTGGCGAGCCCGATCTTCCCCATCGGTGATGTCGG
CGATATAGGCGCCAGCAACCGCACCTGTGGCGCCGGTGATGCCGGCCACGATGCGTCCGGCGTAGAGGAT
CGAGATCTCGATCCCGCGAAATTAATACGACTCACTATAGGGGAATTGTGAGCGGATAACAATTCCCCTC
TAGAAATAATTTTGTTTAACTTTAAGAAGGAGATATACCATGCACCATCACCATCACCATGAAAACCTGT
ATTTCCAGGGAATGGAAAAGCATAACGAACATAAAACATTAAACCATAAAAGCTCGAAAGAAAAGGATCA
GATTACAAACCGGCTTAAGCGGATTGAGGGCCAGGTCAGAGGCATTCAAAACATGGTGGAAAACGACAGA
TATTGTGTAGATATTCTTGTGCAAATTTCAGCTGTTCAGGCGGCAATGAAAAATGTGGCGCTTCATTTGC
TTGAGGATCATGCCCATCATTGTGTAGCAGATGCCATCAAAAGCGGAGACGGGGAACAGGCCATTTCTGA
GCTTTTGGACGTATTTAAAAAGTTCACAAAATCATAATCGACCGCTGAGCAATAACTAGCATAACCCCTT
GGGGCCTCTAAACGGGTCTTGAGGGGTTTTTTGCTGAAAGGAGGAACTATATCCGGAT
Features (pLannotate 1.2.2; 18 found; start..end, strand, type, name):
     12..467     +  rep_origin     f1 ori (sequence partly withheld): f1 bacteriophage origin of replication; arrow indicates direction of (+) strand synthesis
    494..551     +  promoter       AmpR promoter (fragment): bla
    560..1375    -  CDS            KanR: aminoglycoside phosphotransferase; aph(3')-Ia; confers resistance to kanamycin in bacteria or G418 (Geneticin®) in eukaryotes
   1497..2085    +  rep_origin     ori: high-copy-number ColE1/pMB1/pBR322/pUC origin of replication
   2271..2413    -  misc_feature   bom: basis of mobility region from pBR322
   2515..2706    -  CDS            rop: Rop protein, which maintains plasmids at low copy number; rop
   2723..3103    +  CDS            YPB1_ECOLX: Protein predicted: Swiss-Prot protein existence level 4. From Escherichia coli.
   3175..3466    -  CDS            TcR (fragment): tetracycline efflux protein; tet; confers resistance to tetracycline
   3481..3502    -  protein_bind   CAP binding site: CAP binding activates transcription in the presence of cAMP. E. coli catabolite activator protein
   3515..4597    -  CDS            lacI: lac repressor; lacI; The lac repressor binds to the lac operator to inhibit transcription in E. coli. This inhibition can be relieved by adding lactose or isopropyl-β-D-thiogalactopyranoside (IPTG).
   4598..4675    -  promoter       lacI promoter: lacI
   4683..4962    -  CDS            TcR (fragment): tetracycline efflux protein; tet; confers resistance to tetracycline
   4984..5002    +  promoter       T7 promoter: promoter for bacteriophage T7 RNA polymerase
   5003..5027    +  protein_bind   lac operator: The lac repressor binds to the lac operator to inhibit transcription in E. coli. This inhibition can be relieved by adding lactose or isopropyl-β-D-thiogalactopyranoside (IPTG). lac repressor encoded by lacI
   5042..5064    +  RBS            RBS: efficient ribosome binding site from bacteriophage T7 gene 10 (Olins and Rangwala, 1989)
   5074..5091    +  CDS            6xHis: 6xHis affinity tag
   5113..5415    +  CDS            csoR: CSOR_BACSU - Also known as yvgZ. Experimental evidence at protein level: Swiss-Prot protein existence level 1. Copper-sensitive repressor that has a key role in copper homeostasis. Negatively regulates expression of the copZA operon and of ycnJ. In the absence of copper ions, binds with high affinity to the copZA promoter and represses the transcription. In the presence of copper ions, CsoR binds Cu(1+), which significantly decreases its DNA binding affinity and leads to the transcription of the genes. From Bacillus subtilis (strain 168).
   5437..5484    +  terminator     T7 terminator: transcription terminator for bacteriophage T7 RNA polymerase
