>Addgene plasmid #140397 | pJBL727 | addgene full sequence | sequence record 297923 | Addgene NGS Result
TAATACGACTCACTATAGGGGAATTGTGAGCGGATAACAATTCCCCTCTAGAAATAATTTTGTTTAACTT
TAAGAAGGAGATATACCATGCACCATCACCATCACCATGAAAACCTGTATTTCCAGGGAATGGAAAAGCA
TAACGAACATAAAACATTAAACCATAAAAGCTCGAAAGAAAAGGATCAGATTACAAACCGGCTTAAGCGG
ATTGAGGGCCAGGTCAGAGGCATTCAAAACATGGTGGAAAACGACAGATATTGTGTAGATATTCTTGTGC
AAATTTCAGCTGTTCAGGCGGCAATGAAAAATGTGGCGCTTCATTTGCTTGAGGATCATGCCCATCATTG
TGTAGCAGATGCCATCAAAAGCGGAGACGGGGAACAGGCCATTTCTGAGCTTTTGGACGTATTTAAAAAG
TTCACAAAATCATAATCGACCGCTGAGCAATAACTAGCATAACCCCTTGGGGCCTCTAAACGGGTCTTGA
GGGGTTTTTTGCTGAAAGGAGGAACTATATCCGGATTGGCGAATGGG
[124 nt withheld, positions 538-661]
C
[91 nt withheld, positions 663-753]
A
[49 nt withheld, positions 755-803]
CCTTTGACGTTGGAGTCCACGTTCTTT
[37 nt withheld, positions 831-867]
ACCCTATCTCGGTCTATTCTTTTGATTTATAAGGGATTTTGCCGATTTCGGCCTATTGGTTAAAAAATGA
GCTGATTTAACAAAAATTTAACGCGAATTTTAACAAAATATTAACGCTTACAATTTAGGTGGCACTTTTC
GGGGAAATGTGCGCGGAACCCCTATTTGTTTATTTTTCTAAATACATTCAAATATGTATCCGCTCATGAA
TTAATTCTTAGAAAAACTCATCGAGCATCAAATGAAACTGCAATTTATTCATATCAGGATTATCAATACC
ATATTTTTGAAAAAGCCGTTTCTGTAATGAAGGAGAAAACTCACCGAGGCAGTTCCATAGGATGGCAAGA
TCCTGGTATCGGTCTGCGATTCCGACTCGTCCAACATCAATACAACCTATTAATTTCCCCTCGTCAAAAA
TAAGGTTATCAAGTGAGAAATCACCATGAGTGACGACTGAATCCGGTGAGAATGGCAAAAGTTTATGCAT
TTCTTTCCAGACTTGTTCAACAGGCCAGCCATTACGCTCGTCATCAAAATCACTCGCATCAACCAAACCG
TTATTCATTCGTGATTGCGCCTGAGCGAGACGAAATACGCGATCGCTGTTAAAAGGACAATTACAAACAG
GAATCGAATGCAACCGGCGCAGGAACACTGCCAGCGCATCAACAATATTTTCACCTGAATCAGGATATTC
TTCTAATACCTGGAATGCTGTTTTCCCGGGGATCGCAGTGGTGAGTAACCATGCATCATCAGGAGTACGG
ATAAAATGCTTGATGGTCGGAAGAGGCATAAATTCCGTCAGCCAGTTTAGTCTGACCATCTCATCTGTAA
CATCATTGGCAACGCTACCTTTGCCATGTTTCAGAAACAACTCTGGCGCATCGGGCTTCCCATACAATCG
ATAGATTGTCGCACCTGATTGCCCGACATTATCGCGAGCCCATTTATACCCATATAAATCAGCATCCATG
TTGGAATTTAATCGCGGCCTAGAGCAAGACGTTTCCCGTTGAATATGGCTCATAACACCCCTTGTATTAC
TGTTTATGTAAGCAGACAGTTTTATTGTTCATGACCAAAATCCCTTAACGTGAGTTTTCGTTCCACTGAG
CGTCAGACCCCGTAGAAAAGATCAAAGGATCTTCTTGAGATCCTTTTTTTCTGCGCGTAATCTGCTGCTT
GCAAACAAAAAAACCACCACTACCAGCGGTGGTTTGTTTGCCGGATCAAGAGCTACCAACTCTTTTTCCG
AAGGTAACTGGCTTCAGCAGAGCGCAGATACCAAATACTGTCCTTCTAGTGTAGCCGTAGTTAGGCCACC
ACTTCAAGAACTCTGTAGCACCGCCTACATACCTCGCTCTGCTAATCCTGTTACCAGTGGCTGCTGCCAG
TGGCGATAAGTCGTGTCTTACCGGGTTGGACTCAAGACGATAGTTACCGGATAAGGCGCAGCGGTCGGGC
TGAACGGGGGGTTCGTGCACACAGCCCAGCTTGGAGCGAACGACCTACACCGAACTGAGATACCTACAGC
GTGAGCTATGAGAAAGCGCCACGCTTCCCGAAGGGAGAAAGGCGGACAGGTATCCGGTAAGCGGCAGGGT
CGGAACAGGAGAGCGCACGAGGGAGCTTCCAGGGGGAAACGCCTGGTATCTTTATAGTCCTGTCGGGTTT
CGCCACCTCTGACTTGAGCGTCGATTTTTGTGATGCTCGTCAGGGGGGCGGAGCCTATGGAAAAACGCCA
GCAACGCGGCCTTTTTACGGTTCCTGGCCTTTTGCTGGCCTTTTGCTCACATGTTCTTTCCTGCGTTATC
CCCTGATTCTGTGGATAACCGTATTACCGCCTTTGAGTGAGCTGATACCGCTCGCCGCAGCCGAACGACC
GAGCGCAGCGAGTCAGTGAGCGAGGAAGCGGAAGAGCGCCTGATGCGGTATTTTCTCCTTACGCATCTGT
GCGGTATTTCACACCGCAATGGTGCACTCTCAGTACAATCTGCTCTGATGCCGCATAGTTAAGCCAGTAT
ACACTCCGCTATCGCTACGTGACTGGGTCATGGCTGCGCCCCGACACCCGCCAACACCCGCTGACGCGCC
CTGACGGGCTTGTCTGCTCCCGGCATCCGCTTACAGACAAGCTGTGACCGTCTCCGGGAGCTGCATGTGT
CAGAGGTTTTCACCGTCATCACCGAAACGCGCGAGGCAGCTGCGGTAAAGCTCATCAGCGTGGTCGTGAA
GCGATTCACAGATGTCTGCCTGTTCATCCGCGTCCAGCTCGTTGAGTTTCTCCAGAAGCGTTAATGTCTG
GCTTCTGATAAAGCGGGCCATGTTAAGGGCGGTTTTTTCCTGTTTGGTCACTGATGCCTCCGTGTAAGGG
GGATTTCTGTTCATGGGGGTAATGATACCGATGAAACGAGAGAGGATGCTCACGATACGGGTTACTGATG
ATGAACATGCCCGGTTACTGGAACGTTGTGAGGGTAAACAACTGGCGGTATGGATGCGGCGGGACCAGAG
AAAAATCACTCAGGGTCAATGCCAGCGCTTCGTTAATACAGATGTAGGTGTTCCACAGGGTAGCCAGCAG
CATCCTGCGATGCAGATCCGGAACATAATGGTGCAGGGCGCTGACTTCCGCGTTTCCAGACTTTACGAAA
CACGGAAACCGAAGACCATTCATGTTGTTGCTCAGGTCGCAGACGTTTTGCAGCAGCAGTCGCTTCACGT
TCGCTCGCGTATCGGTGATTCATTCTGCTAACCAGTAAGGCAACCCCGCCAGCCTAGCCGGGTCCTCAAC
GACAGGAGCACGATCATGCGCACCCGTGGGGCCGCCATGCCGGCGATAATGGCCTGCTTCTCGCCGAAAC
GTTTGGTGGCGGGACCAGTGACGAAGGCTTGAGCGAGGGCGTGCAAGATTCCGAATACCGCAAGCGACAG
GCCGATCATCGTCGCGCTCCAGCGAAAGCGGTCCTCGCCGAAAATGACCCAGAGCGCTGCCGGCACCTGT
CCTACGAGTTGCATGATAAAGAAGACAGTCATAAGTGCGGCGACGATAGTCATGCCCCGCGCCCACCGGA
AGGAGCTGACTGGGTTGAAGGCTCTCAAGGGCATCGGTCGAGATCCCGGTGCCTAATGAGTGAGCTAACT
TACATTAATTGCGTTGCGCTCACTGCCCGCTTTCCAGTCGGGAAACCTGTCGTGCCAGCTGCATTAATGA
ATCGGCCAACGCGCGGGGAGAGGCGGTTTGCGTATTGGGCGCCAGGGTGGTTTTTCTTTTCACCAGTGAG
ACGGGCAACAGCTGATTGCCCTTCACCGCCTGGCCCTGAGAGAGTTGCAGCAAGCGGTCCACGCTGGTTT
GCCCCAGCAGGCGAAAATCCTGTTTGATGGTGGTTAACGGCGGGATATAACATGAGCTGTCTTCGGTATC
GTCGTATCCCACTACCGAGATATCCGCACCAACGCGCAGCCCGGACTCGGTAATGGCGCGCATTGCGCCC
AGCGCCATCTGATCGTTGGCAACCAGCATCGCAGTGGGAACGATGCCCTCATTCAGCATTTGCATGGTTT
GTTGAAAACCGGACATGGCACTCCAGTCGCCTTCCCGTTCCGCTATCGGCTGAATTTGATTGCGAGTGAG
ATATTTATGCCAGCCAGCCAGACGCAGACGCGCCGAGACAGAACTTAATGGGCCCGCTAACAGCGCGATT
TGCTGGTGACCCAATGCGACCAGATGCTCCACGCCCAGTCGCGTACCGTCTTCATGGGAGAAAATAATAC
TGTTGATGGGTGTCTGGTCAGAGACATCAAGAAATAACGCCGGAACATTAGTGCAGGCAGCTTCCACAGC
AATGGCATCCTGGTCATCCAGCGGATAGTTAATGATCAGCCCACTGACGCGTTGCGCGAGAAGATTGTGC
ACCGCCGCTTTACAGGCTTCGACGCCGCTTCGTTCTACCATCGACACCACCACGCTGGCACCCAGTTGAT
CGGCGCGAGATTTAATCGCCGCGACAATTTGCGACGGCGCGTGCAGGGCCAGACTGGAGGTGGCAACGCC
AATCAGCAACGACTGTTTGCCCGCCAGTTGTTGTGCCACGCGGTTGGGAATGTAATTCAGCTCCGCCATC
GCCGCTTCCACTTTTTCCCGCGTTTTCGCAGAAACGTGGCTGGCCTGGTTCACCACGCGGGAAACGGTCT
GATAAGAGACACCGGCATACTCTGCGACATCGTATAACGTTACTGGTTTCACATTCACCACCCTGAATTG
ACTCTCTTCCGGGCGCTATCATGCCATACCGCGAAAGGTTTTGCGCCATTCGATGGTGTCCGGGATCTCG
ACGCTCTCCCTTATGCGACTCCTGCATTAGGAAGCAGCCCAGTAGTAGGTTGAGGCCGTTGAGCACCGCC
GCCGCAAGGAATGGTGCATGCAAGGAGATGGCGCCCAACAGTCCCCCGGCCACGGGGCCTGCCACCATAC
CCACGCCGAAACAAGCGCTCATGAGCCCGAAGTGGCGAGCCCGATCTTCCCCATCGGTGATGTCGGCGAT
ATAGGCGCCAGCAACCGCACCTGTGGCGCCGGTGATGCCGGCCACGATGCGTCCGGCGTAGAGGATCGAG
ATCTCGATCCCGCGAAAT
Features (pLannotate 1.2.2; 18 found; start..end, strand, type, name):
      1..19      +  promoter       T7 promoter: promoter for bacteriophage T7 RNA polymerase
     20..44      +  protein_bind   lac operator: The lac repressor binds to the lac operator to inhibit transcription in E. coli. This inhibition can be relieved by adding lactose or isopropyl-β-D-thiogalactopyranoside (IPTG). lac repressor encoded by lacI
     59..81      +  RBS            RBS: efficient ribosome binding site from bacteriophage T7 gene 10 (Olins and Rangwala, 1989)
     91..108     +  CDS            6xHis: 6xHis affinity tag
    130..432     +  CDS            csoR: CSOR_BACSU - Also known as yvgZ. Experimental evidence at protein level: Swiss-Prot protein existence level 1. Copper-sensitive repressor that has a key role in copper homeostasis. Negatively regulates expression of the copZA operon and of ycnJ. In the absence of copper ions, binds with high affinity to the copZA promoter and represses the transcription. In the presence of copper ions, CsoR binds Cu(1+), which significantly decreases its DNA binding affinity and leads to the transcription of the genes. From Bacillus subtilis (strain 168).
    454..501     +  terminator     T7 terminator: transcription terminator for bacteriophage T7 RNA polymerase
    538..966     +  rep_origin     f1 ori (sequence partly withheld): f1 bacteriophage origin of replication; arrow indicates direction of (+) strand synthesis
   1019..1076    +  promoter       AmpR promoter (fragment): bla
   1085..1900    -  CDS            KanR: aminoglycoside phosphotransferase; aph(3')-Ia; confers resistance to kanamycin in bacteria or G418 (Geneticin®) in eukaryotes
   2022..2610    +  rep_origin     ori: high-copy-number ColE1/pMB1/pBR322/pUC origin of replication
   2796..2935    -  misc_feature   bom: basis of mobility region from pBR322
   3037..3228    -  CDS            rop: Rop protein, which maintains plasmids at low copy number; rop
   3245..3625    +  CDS            YPB1_ECOLX: Protein predicted: Swiss-Prot protein existence level 4. From Escherichia coli.
   3697..3988    -  CDS            TcR (fragment): tetracycline efflux protein; tet; confers resistance to tetracycline
   4003..4024    -  protein_bind   CAP binding site: CAP binding activates transcription in the presence of cAMP. E. coli catabolite activator protein
   4037..5119    -  CDS            lacI: lac repressor; lacI; The lac repressor binds to the lac operator to inhibit transcription in E. coli. This inhibition can be relieved by adding lactose or isopropyl-β-D-thiogalactopyranoside (IPTG).
   5120..5197    -  promoter       lacI promoter: lacI
   5205..5484    -  CDS            TcR (fragment): tetracycline efflux protein; tet; confers resistance to tetracycline
