[The description below was written by a language model from this plasmid's Addgene catalogue record and pLannotate feature annotations shown in this document.]
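Description:
pJBL727 is a bacterial expression plasmid built on the pET28c backbone for producing the copper-sensing transcriptional repressor CsoR in E. coli. It carries a ColE1/pMB1-type origin together with the bom region and the rop gene, plus an f1 phage origin, and is selected with kanamycin through the aph(3')-Ia aminoglycoside phosphotransferase gene. The catalogue lists it as high copy, although the rop gene annotated in the backbone normally moderates copy number. Short tetracycline-resistance and AmpR promoter fragments are backbone remnants rather than functional markers.

The expression cassette, assembled by Gibson cloning, consists of a T7 promoter followed immediately by a lac operator, the T7 gene 10 ribosome binding site, an N-terminal 6xHis tag, the csoR coding sequence and a T7 terminator. The catalogue describes the tag as 6xHis-TEV, so a TEV protease site for tag removal presumably occupies the short gap between the His tag and csoR, though it is not annotated separately. The csoR sequence matches the Bacillus subtilis strain 168 protein, which binds the copZA promoter in the absence of copper and releases the DNA on binding Cu(I). A plasmid-borne lacI gene with its own promoter supplies lac repressor, so transcription stays off until IPTG is added in a host providing T7 RNA polymerase.

The two sequence records (a depositor sequence and a sequencing result, differing by only a few nucleotides and in their start coordinate) show the same features in the same order. The associated work concerns cell-free biosensors for water contaminants, consistent with use of this plasmid to overexpress and affinity-purify CsoR as a copper-responsive sensor component.
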