Addgene plasmid #140397: pJBL727
Purpose: Expresses CsoR protein under the control of T7-lacO promoter
Depositing lab: Julius Lucks. Depositing organization: Northwestern University. Publication: Cell-free biosensors for rapid detection of water contaminants. Jung JK, Alam KK, Verosloff MS, Capdevila DA, Desmau M, Clauer PR, Lee JW, Nguyen PQ, Pasten PA, Matiasek SJ, Gaillard JF, Giedroc DP, Collins JJ, Lucks JB. Nat Biotechnol. 2020 Jul 6. pii: 10.1038/s41587-020-0571-7. doi: 10.1038/s41587-020-0571-7. PubMed 32632301.
Backbone
  Vector backbone: pET28c
  Vector type: Bacterial Expression
Growth in bacteria
  Bacterial resistance: Kanamycin, 50 μg/mL
  Growth temperature: 37°C
  Growth strain: DH5alpha
  Copy number: High Copy
Gene/Insert
  Gene/Insert name: T7-lacO-CsoR-T
  Tag / fusion protein: 6XHis-TEV (N terminal on insert)
  Cloning method: Gibson Cloning
Terms and licenses: Academic/Nonprofit Terms; Industry Terms: Not Available to Industry
How to cite: pJBL727 was a gift from Julius Lucks (Addgene plasmid # 140397 ; http://n2t.net/addgene:140397 ; RRID:Addgene_140397)
